>Addgene plasmid #76604 | DGUOK gRNA (BRDN0001148589) | addgene full sequence | sequence record 186154 | Addgene Assembled Sequence
CCCGGGTGCAAAGATGGATAAAGTTTTAAACAGAGAGGAATCTTTGCAGCTAATGGACCTTCTAGGTCTT
GAAAGGAGTGGGAATTGGCTCCGGTGCCCGTCAGTGGGCAGAGCGCACATCGCCCACAGTCCCCGAGAAG
TTGGGGGGAGGGGTCGGCAATTGATCCGGTGCCTAGAGAAGGTGGCGCGGGGTAAACTGGGAAAGTGATG
TCGTGTACTGGCTCCGCCTTTTTCCCGAGGGTGGGGGAGAACCGTATATAAGTGCAGTAGTCGCCGTGAA
CGTTCTTTTTCGCAACGGGTTTGCCGCCAGAACACAGGTAAGTGCCGTGTGTGGTTCCCGCGGGCCTGGC
CTCTTTACGGGTTATGGCCCTTGCGTGCCTTGAATTACTTCCACCTGGCTGCAGTACGTGATTCTTGATC
CCGAGCTTCGGGTTGGAAGTGGGTGGGAGAGTTCGAGGCCTTGCGCTTAAGGAGCCCCTTCGCCTCGTGC
TTGAGTTGAGGCCTGGCCTGGGCGCTGGGGCCGCCGCGTGCGAATCTGGTGGCACCTTCGCGCCTGTCTC
GCTGCTTTCGATAAGTCTCTAGCCATTTAAAATTTTTGATGACCTGCTGCGACGCTTTTTTTCTGGCAAG
ATAGTCTTGTAAATGCGGGCCAAGATCTGCACACTGGTATTTCGGTTTTTGGGGCCGCGGGCGGCGACGG
GGCCCGTGCGTCCCAGCGCACATGTTCGGCGAGGCGGGGCCTGCGAGCGCGGCCACCGAGAATCGGACGG
GGGTAGTCTCAAGCTGGCCGGCCTGCTCTGGTGCCTGGCCTCGCGCCGCCGTGTATCGCCCCGCCCTGGG
CGGCAAGGCTGGCCCGGTCGGCACCAGTTGCGTGAGCGGAAAGATGGCCGCTTCCCGGCCCTGCTGCAGG
GAGCTCAAAATGGAGGACGCGGCGCTCGGGAGAGCGGGCGGGTGAGTCACCCACACAAAGGAAAAGGGCC
TTTCCGTCCTCAGCCGTCGCTTCATGTGACTCCACGGAGTACCGGGCGCCGTCCAGGCACCTCGATTAGT
TCTCGAGCTTTTGGAGTACGTCGTCTTTAGGTTGGGGGGAGGGGTTTTATGCGATGGAGTTTCCCCACAC
TGAGTGGGTGGAGACTGAAGTTAGGCCAGCTTGGCACTTGATGTAATTCTCCTTGGAATTTGCCCTTTTT
GAGTTTGGATCTTGGTTCATTCTCAAGCCTCAGACAGTGGTTCAAAGTTTTTTTCTTCCATTTCAGGTGT
CGTGACGTACGGCCACCATGACCGAGTACAAGCCCACGGTGCGCCTCGCCACCCGCGACGACGTCCCCAG
GGCCGTACGCACCCTCGCCGCCGCGTTCGCCGACTACCCCGCCACGCGCCACACCGTCGATCCGGACCGC
CACATCGAGCGGGTCACCGAGCTGCAAGAACTCTTCCTCACGCGCGTCGGGCTCGACATCGGCAAGGTGT
GGGTCGCGGACGACGGCGCCGCCGTGGCGGTCTGGACCACGCCGGAGAGCGTCGAAGCGGGGGCGGTGTT
CGCCGAGATCGGCCCGCGCATGGCCGAGTTGAGCGGTTCCCGGCTGGCCGCGCAGCAACAGATGGAAGGC
CTCCTGGCGCCGCACCGGCCCAAGGAGCCCGCGTGGTTCCTGGCCACCGTCGGAGTCTCGCCCGACCACC
AGGGCAAGGGTCTGGGCAGCGCCGTCGTGCTCCCCGGAGTGGAGGCGGCCGAGCGCGCCGGGGTGCCCGC
CTTCCTGGAGACCTCCGCGCCCCGCAACCTCCCCTTCTACGAGCGGCTCGGCTTCACCGTCACCGCCGAC
GTCGAGGTGCCCGAAGGACCGCGCACCTGGTGCATGACCCGCAAGCCCGGTGCCTGAACGCGTTAAGTCG
ACAATCAACCTCTGGATTACAAAATTTGTGAAAGATTGACTGGTATTCTTAACTATGTTGCTCCTTTTAC
GCTATGTGGATACGCTGCTTTAATGCCTTTGTATCATGCTATTGCTTCCCGTATGGCTTTCATTTTCTCC
TCCTTGTATAAATCCTGGTTGCTGTCTCTTTATGAGGAGTTGTGGCCCGTTGTCAGGCAACGTGGCGTGG
TGTGCACTGTGTTTGCTGACGCAACCCCCACTGGTTGGGGCATTGCCACCACCTGTCAGCTCCTTTCCGG
GACTTTCGCTTTCCCCCTCCCTATTGCCACGGCGGAACTCATCGCCGCCTGCCTTGCCCGCTGCTGGACA
GGGGCTCGGCTGTTGGGCACTGACAATTCCGTGGTGTTGTCGGGGAAATCATCGTCCTTTCCTTGGCTGC
TCGCCTGTGTTGCCACCTGGATTCTGCGCGGGACGTCCTTCTGCTACGTCCCTTCGGCCCTCAATCCAGC
GGACCTTCCTTCCCGCGGCCTGCTGCCGGCTCTGCGGCCTCTTCCGCGTCTTCGCCTTCGCCCTCAGACG
AGTCGGATCTCCCTTTGGGCCGCCTCCCCGCGTCGACTTTAAGACCAATGACTTACAAGGCAGCTGTAGA
TCTTAGCCACTTTTTAAAAGAAAAGGGGGGACTGGAAGGGCTAATTCACTCCCAACGAAGACAAGATCTG
CTTTTTGCTTGTACTGGGTCTCTCTGGTTAGACCAGATCTGAGCCTGGGAGCTCTCTGGCTAACTAGGGA
ACCCACTGCTTAAGCCTCAATAAAGCTTGCCTTGAGTGCTTCAAGTAGTGTGTGCCCGTCTGTTGTGTGA
CTCTGGTAACTAGAGATCCCTCAGACCCTTTTAGTCAGTGTGGAAAATCTCTAGCAGTACGTATAGTAGT
TCATGTCATCTTATTATTCAGTATTTATAACTTGCAAAGAAATGAATATCAGAGAGTGAGAGGAACTTGT
TTATTGCAGCTTATAATGGTTACAAATAAAGCAATAGCATCACAAATTTCACAAATAAAGCATTTTTTTC
ACTGCATTCTAGTTGTGGTTTGTCCAAACTCATCAATGTATCTTATCATGTCTGGCTCTAGCTATCCCGC
CCCTAACTCCGCCCATCCCGCCCCTAACTCCGCCCAGTTCCGCCCATTCTCCGCCCCATGGCTGACTAAT
TTTTTTTATTTATGCAGAGGCCGAGGCCGCCTCGGCCTCTGAGCTATTCCAGAAGTAGTGAGGAGGCTTT
TTTGGAGGCCTAGGGACGTACCCAATTCGCCCTATAGTGAGTCGTATTACGCGCGCTCACTGGCCGTCGT
TTTACAACGTCGTGACTGGGAAAACCCTGGCGTTACCCAACTTAATCGCCTTGCAGCACATCCCCCTTTC
GCCAGCTGGCGTAATAGCGAAGAGGCCCGCACCGATCGCCCTTCCCAACAGTTGCGCAGCCTGAATGGCG
AATGGG
[124 nt withheld, positions 3367-3490]
C
[91 nt withheld, positions 3492-3582]
A
[49 nt withheld, positions 3584-3632]
CCTTTGACGTTGGAGTCCACGTTCTTT
[37 nt withheld, positions 3660-3696]
ACCCTATCTCGGTCTATTCTTTTGATTTATAAGGGATTTTGCCGATTTCGGCCTATTGGTTAAAAAATGA
GCTGATTTAACAAAAATTTAACGCGAATTTTAACAAAATATTAACGCTTACAATTTAGGTGGCACTTTTC
GGGGAAATGTGCGCGGAACCCCTATTTGTTTATTTTTCTAAATACATTCAAATATGTATCCGCTCATGAG
ACAATAACCCTGATAAATGCTTCAATAATATTGAAAAAGGAAGAGTATGAGTATTCAACATTTCCGTGTC
GCCCTTATTCCCTTTTTTGCGGCATTTTGCCTTCCTGTTTTTGCTCACCCAGAAACGCTGGTGAAAGTAA
AAGATGCTGAAGATCAGTTGGGTGCACGAGTGGGTTACATCGAACTGGATCTCAACAGCGGTAAGATCCT
TGAGAGTTTTCGCCCCGAAGAACGTTTTCCAATGATGAGCACTTTTAAAGTTCTGCTATGTGGCGCGGTA
TTATCCCGTATTGACGCCGGGCAAGAGCAACTCGGTCGCCGCATACACTATTCTCAGAATGACTTGGTTG
AGTACTCACCAGTCACAGAAAAGCATCTTACGGATGGCATGACAGTAAGAGAATTATGCAGTGCTGCCAT
AACCATGAGTGATAACACTGCGGCCAACTTACTTCTGACAACGATCGGAGGACCGAAGGAGCTAACCGCT
TTTTTGCACAACATGGGGGATCATGTAACTCGCCTTGATCGTTGGGAACCGGAGCTGAATGAAGCCATAC
CAAACGACGAGCGTGACACCACGATGCCTGTAGCAATGGCAACAACGTTGCGCAAACTATTAACTGGCGA
ACTACTTACTCTAGCTTCCCGGCAACAATTAATAGACTGGATGGAGGCGGATAAAGTTGCAGGACCACTT
CTGCGCTCGGCCCTTCCGGCTGGCTGGTTTATTGCTGATAAATCTGGAGCCGGTGAGCGTGGGTCTCGCG
GTATCATTGCAGCACTGGGGCCAGATGGTAAGCCCTCCCGTATCGTAGTTATCTACACGACGGGGAGTCA
GGCAACTATGGATGAACGAAATAGACAGATCGCTGAGATAGGTGCCTCACTGATTAAGCATTGGTAACTG
TCAGACCAAGTTTACTCATATATACTTTAGATTGATTTAAAACTTCATTTTTAATTTAAAAGGATCTAGG
TGAAGATCCTTTTTGATAATCTCATGACCAAAATCCCTTAACGTGAGTTTTCGTTCCACTGAGCGTCAGA
CCCCGTAGAAAAGATCAAAGGATCTTCTTGAGATCCTTTTTTTCTGCGCGTAATCTGCTGCTTGCAAACA
AAAAAACCACCGCTACCAGCGGTGGTTTGTTTGCCGGATCAAGAGCTACCAACTCTTTTTCCGAAGGTAA
CTGGCTTCAGCAGAGCGCAGATACCAAATACTGTTCTTCTAGTGTAGCCGTAGTTAGGCCACCACTTCAA
GAACTCTGTAGCACCGCCTACATACCTCGCTCTGCTAATCCTGTTACCAGTGGCTGCTGCCAGTGGCGAT
AAGTCGTGTCTTACCGGGTTGGACTCAAGACGATAGTTACCGGATAAGGCGCAGCGGTCGGGCTGAACGG
GGGGTTCGTGCACACAGCCCAGCTTGGAGCGAACGACCTACACCGAACTGAGATACCTACAGCGTGAGCT
ATGAGAAAGCGCCACGCTTCCCGAAGGGAGAAAGGCGGACAGGTATCCGGTAAGCGGCAGGGTCGGAACA
GGAGAGCGCACGAGGGAGCTTCCAGGGGGAAACGCCTGGTATCTTTATAGTCCTGTCGGGTTTCGCCACC
TCTGACTTGAGCGTCGATTTTTGTGATGCTCGTCAGGGGGGCGGAGCCTATGGAAAAACGCCAGCAACGC
GGCCTTTTTACGGTTCCTGGCCTTTTGCTGGCCTTTTGCTCACATGTTCTTTCCTGCGTTATCCCCTGAT
TCTGTGGATAACCGTATTACCGCCTTTGAGTGAGCTGATACCGCTCGCCGCAGCCGAACGACCGAGCGCA
GCGAGTCAGTGAGCGAGGAAGCGGAAGAGCGCCCAATACGCAAACCGCCTCTCCCCGCGCGTTGGCCGAT
TCATTAATGCAGCTGGCACGACAGGTTTCCCGACTGGAAAGCGGGCAGTGAGCGCAACGCAATTAATGTG
AGTTAGCTCACTCATTAGGCACCCCAGGCTTTACACTTTATGCTTCCGGCTCGTATGTTGTGTGGAATTG
TGAGCGGATAACAATTTCACACAGGAAACAGCTATGACCATGATTACGCCAAGCGCGCAATTAACCCTCA
CTAAAGGGAACAAAAGCTGGAGCTGCAAGCTTAATGTAGTCTTATGCAATACTCTTGTAGTCTTGCAACA
TGGTAACGATGAGTTAGCAACATGCCTTACAAGGAGAGAAAAAGCACCGTGCATGCCGATTGGTGGAAGT
AAGGTGGTACGATCGTGCCTTATTAGGAAGGCAACAGACGGGTCTGACATGGATTGGACGAACCACTGAA
TTGCCGCATTGCAGAGATATTGTATTTAAGTGCCTAGCTCGATACATAAACGGGTCTCTCTGGTTAGACC
AGATCTGAGCCTGGGAGCTCTCTGGCTAACTAGGGAACCCACTGCTTAAGCCTCAATAAAGCTTGCCTTG
AGTGCTTCAAGTAGTGTGTGCCCGTCTGTTGTGTGACTCTGGTAACTAGAGATCCCTCAGACCCTTTTAG
TCAGTGTGGAAAATCTCTAGCAGTGGCGCCCGAACAGGGACTTGAAAGCGAAAGGGAAACCAGAGGAGCT
CTCTCGACGCAGGACTCGGCTTGCTGAAGCGCGCACGGCAAGAGGCGAGGGGCGGCGACTGGTGAGTACG
CCAAAAATTTTGACTAGCGGAGGCTAGAAGGAGAGAGATGGGTGCGAGAGCGTCAGTATTAAGCGGGGGA
GAATTAGATCGCGATGGGAAAAAATTCGGTTAAGGCCAGGGGGAAAGAAAAAATATAAATTAAAACATAT
AGTATGGGCAAGCAGGGAGCTAGAACGATTCGCAGTTAATCCTGGCCTGTTAGAAACATCAGAAGGCTGT
AGACAAATACTGGGACAGCTACAACCATCCCTTCAGACAGGATCAGAAGAACTTAGATCATTATATAATA
CAGTAGCAACCCTCTATTGTGTGCATCAAAGGATAGAGATAAAAGACACCAAGGAAGCTTTAGACAAGAT
AGAGGAAGAGCAAAACAAAAGTAAGACCACCGCACAGCAAGCGGCCGCTGATCTTCAGACCTGGAGGAGG
AGATATGAGGGACAATTGGAGAAGTGAATTATATAAATATAAAGTAGTAAAAATTGAACCATTAGGAGTA
GCACCCACCAAGGCAAAGAGAAGAGTGGTGCAGAGAGAAAAAAGAGCAGTGGGAATAGGAGCTTTGTTCC
TTGGGTTCTTGGGAGCAGCAGGAAGCACTATGGGCGCAGCGTCAATGACGCTGACGGTACAGGCCAGACA
ATTATTGTCTGGTATAGTGCAGCAGCAGAACAATTTGCTGAGGGCTATTGAGGCGCAACAGCATCTGTTG
CAACTCACAGTCTGGGGCATCAAGCAGCTCCAGGCAAGAATCCTGGCTGTGGAAAGATACCTAAAGGATC
AACAGCTCCTGGGGATTTGGGGTTGCTCTGGAAAACTCATTTGCACCACTGCTGTGCCTTGGAATGCTAG
TTGGAGTAATAAATCTCTGGAACAGATTTGGAATCACACGACCTGGATGGAGTGGGACAGAGAAATTAAC
AATTACACAAGCTTAATACACTCCTTAATTGAAGAATCGCAAAACCAGCAAGAAAAGAATGAACAAGAAT
TATTGGAATTAGATAAATGGGCAAGTTTGTGGAATTGGTTTAACATAACAAATTGGCTGTGGTATATAAA
ATTATTCATAATGATAGTAGGAGGCTTGGTAGGTTTAAGAATAGTTTTTGCTGTACTTTCTATAGTGAAT
AGAGTTAGGCAGGGATATTCACCATTATCGTTTCAGACCCACCTCCCAACCCCGAGGGGACCCAGAGAGG
GCCTATTTCCCATGATTCCTTCATATTTGCATATACGATACAAGGCTGTTAGAGAGATAATTAGAATTAA
TTTGACTGTAAACACAAAGATATTAGTACAAAATACGTGACGTAGAAAGTAATAATTTCTTGGGTAGTTT
GCAGTTTTAAAATTATGTTTTAAAATGGACTATCATATGCTTACCGTAACTTGAAAGTATTTCGATTTCT
TGGCTTTATATATCTTGTGGAAAGGACGAAACACCGGCTATTTGCATTGCAGCTGTGTTTTAGAGCTAGA
AATAGCAAGTTAAAATAAGGCTAGTCCGTTATCAACTTGAAAAAGTGGCACCGAGTCGGTGCTTTTTTAA
GCTTGGCGTAACTAGATCTTGAGACAAATGGCAGTATTCATCCACAATTTTAAAAGAAAAGGGGGGATTG
GGGGGTACAGTGCAGGGGAAAGAATAGTAGACATAATAGCAACAGACATACAAACTAAAGAATTACAAAA
ACAAATTACAAAAATTCAAAATTTTCGGGTTTATTACAGGGACAGCAGAGATCCACTTTGGCGCCGGCTC
GAGGGGG
Features (pLannotate 1.2.2; 29 found; start..end, strand, type, name):
     14..80      +  CDS            small t antigen (fragment): SV40 (simian virus 40) small t antigen
    106..317     +  promoter       EF-1α core promoter: core promoter for human elongation factor EF-1α
    318..1256    +  intron         EF-1α intron A: intron upstream of the start codon of human EF-1α
   1278..1877    +  CDS            PuroR (fragment): puromycin N-acetyltransferase; pac from Streptomyces; confers resistance to puromycin
   1893..2481    +  misc_feature   WPRE: woodchuck hepatitis virus posttranscriptional regulatory element
   2532..2551    +  misc_feature   cPPT/CTS (fragment): central polypurine tract and central termination sequence of HIV-1
   2553..2786    +  LTR            3' LTR (ΔU3): self-inactivating 3' long terminal repeat (LTR) from HIV-1
   2864..2985    +  polyA_signal   SV40 poly(A) signal: SV40 polyadenylation signal
   3025..3160    +  rep_origin     SV40 ori: SV40 origin of replication
   3181..3199    -  promoter       T7 promoter: promoter for bacteriophage T7 RNA polymerase
   3207..3362    +  CDS            lacZα (fragment): LacZα fragment of β-galactosidase; lacZ fragment
   3367..3795    +  rep_origin     f1 ori (sequence partly withheld): f1 bacteriophage origin of replication; arrow indicates direction of (+) strand synthesis
   3848..3952    +  promoter       AmpR promoter: bla
   3953..4813    +  CDS            AmpR: β-lactamase; bla; confers resistance to ampicillin, carbenicillin, and related antibiotics
   4984..5572    +  rep_origin     ori: high-copy-number ColE1/pMB1/pBR322/pUC origin of replication
   5755..5847    +  CDS            lacI (fragment): lac repressor; lacI; The lac repressor binds to the lac operator to inhibit transcription in E. coli. This inhibition can be relieved by adding lactose or isopropyl-β-D-thiogalactopyranoside (IPTG).
   5860..5881    +  protein_bind   CAP binding site: CAP binding activates transcription in the presence of cAMP. E. coli catabolite activator protein
   5896..5926    +  promoter       lac promoter: promoter for the E. coli lac operon
   5934..5950    +  protein_bind   lac operator: The lac repressor binds to the lac operator to inhibit transcription in E. coli. This inhibition can be relieved by adding lactose or isopropyl-β-D-thiogalactopyranoside (IPTG). lac repressor encoded by lacI
   5995..6013    +  promoter       T3 promoter: promoter for bacteriophage T3 RNA polymerase
   6041..6267    +  promoter       RSV promoter: Rous sarcoma virus enhancer/promoter
   6268..6448    +  LTR            5' LTR (truncated): truncated 5' long terminal repeat (LTR) from HIV-1
   6495..6620    +  misc_feature   HIV-1 Ψ: packaging signal of human immunodeficiency virus type 1
   6604..6967    +  CDS            HIV-1 gag (fragment): gag protein from human immunodeficiency virus 1; gag
   7113..7346    +  misc_feature   RRE: The Rev response element (RRE) of HIV-1 allows for Rev-dependent mRNA export from the nucleus to the cytoplasm.
   7723..7749    +  CDS            Rev (fragment): human immunodeficiency virus 1 (HIV-1) Rev protein; rev; enhances nuclear export of unspliced and incompletely spliced viral mRNAs
   7753..7993    +  promoter       U6 promoter: RNA polymerase III promoter for human U6 snRNA
   8023..8098    +  misc_RNA       gRNA scaffold: guide RNA scaffold for the Streptococcus pyogenes CRISPR/Cas9 system
   8154..8271    +  misc_feature   cPPT/CTS: central polypurine tract and central termination sequence of HIV-1
