[The description below was written by a language model from this plasmid's Addgene catalogue record and pLannotate feature annotations shown in this document.]
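Description:
DGUOK gRNA (BRDN0001148589) is a third-generation lentiviral guide RNA plasmid built on the lentiGuide-Puro backbone and designed to target human DGUOK, the gene encoding deoxyguanosine kinase. In bacteria it is maintained as a high-copy plasmid through a ColE1/pUC-type origin and selected with ampicillin via the bla gene. The backbone also carries an f1 origin, an SV40 origin and remnants of lac and T7/T3 cloning elements that play no part in its function in mammalian cells.

The lentiviral transfer cassette begins with an RSV promoter fused to a truncated HIV-1 5' LTR, which drives Tat-independent production of genomic RNA in packaging cells. It continues through the Ψ packaging signal with a partial gag region, the Rev response element for nuclear export of the unspliced RNA, and a cPPT/CTS, and it ends at a self-inactivating ΔU3 3' LTR followed by an SV40 polyadenylation signal. Between the LTRs are two expression units. A human U6 RNA polymerase III promoter transcribes the DGUOK-specific spacer joined to the Streptococcus pyogenes Cas9 guide scaffold. Downstream, the EF-1α core promoter with its intron A drives puromycin N-acetyltransferase, with a WPRE enhancing transcript expression, so transduced cells can be selected with puromycin.

The plasmid does not encode Cas9, so it must be paired with a separate Cas9 vector or used in cells that already express the nuclease. The guide was designed against two DGUOK reference transcripts and belongs to a human kinome gRNA collection. It is typically used for CRISPR knockout of DGUOK in human cells.
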