Addgene plasmid #76604: DGUOK gRNA (BRDN0001148589)
Purpose: 3rd generation lentiviral gRNA plasmid targeting human DGUOK
Depositing lab: John Doench & David Root. Depositing organization: Broad Institute. Publication: Optimized sgRNA design to maximize activity and minimize off-target effects of CRISPR-Cas9. Doench JG, Fusi N, Sullender M, Hegde M, Vaimberg EW, Donovan KF, Smith I, Tothova Z, Wilen C, Orchard R, Virgin HW, Listgarten J, Root DE. Nat Biotechnol. 2016 Jan 18. doi: 10.1038/nbt.3437. PubMed 26780180.
Backbone
  Vector backbone: lentiGuide-Puro
  Backbone manufacturer: Zhang Lab (Addgene plasmid # 52963)
  Vector type: Mammalian Expression, Lentiviral, CRISPR
  Selectable markers: Puromycin
Growth in bacteria
  Bacterial resistance: Ampicillin, 100 μg/mL
  Growth temperature: 37°C
  Growth strain: DH5alpha
  Copy number: High Copy
Gene/Insert
  Gene/Insert name: DGUOK (alt names: DGUOK; NM_080916.2)
  gRNA/shRNA sequence: GCTATTTGCATTGCAGCTGT
  Species: H. sapiens (human)
  Entrez Gene: DGUOK (a.k.a. MTDPS3, NCPH, NCPH1, PEOB4, dGK)
  Promoter: hU6
  Cloning method: Unknown
  Sequencing primers: 5′ U6-F; 3′ pS2-R
Terms and licenses: Academic/Nonprofit Terms; Industry Terms: Not Available to Industry
Depositor comments: The gRNA was designed to target the following Genbank reference sequence(s): NM_080916.2,NM_080918.2. Note that this plasmid does NOT contain Cas9. It should be used in conjunction with lentiCas9-Blast (Addgene #52962) or otherwise with cell lines already expressing Cas9. Browse the full kinome gRNA library at http://www.addgene.org/pooled-library/broadgpp-human-kinome/ or visit http://www.broadinstitute.org/rnai/public/ for detailed protocols and information.
How to cite: DGUOK gRNA (BRDN0001148589) was a gift from John Doench & David Root (Addgene plasmid # 76604 ; http://n2t.net/addgene:76604 ; RRID:Addgene_76604)
