>Addgene plasmid #76604 | DGUOK gRNA (BRDN0001148589) | depositor partial sequence | sequence record 144064 | Target Sequence
GCTATTTGCATTGCAGCTGT
