>Addgene plasmid #76604 | DGUOK gRNA (BRDN0001148589) | addgene partial sequence | sequence record 186153 | hU6-F
AGAAAGTAATAATTTCTTGGGTAGTTTGCAGTTTTAAAATTATGTTTTAAAATGGACTATCATATGCTTA
CCGTAACTTGAAAGTATTTCGATTTCTTGGCTTTATATATCTTGTGGAAAGGACGAAACACCGGCTATTT
GCATTGCAGCTGTGTTTTAGAGCTAGAAATAGCAAGTTAAAATAAGGCTAGTCCGTTATCAACTTGAAAA
AGTGGCACCGAGTCGGTGCTTTTTTAAGCTTGGCGTAACTAGATCTTGAGACAAATGGCAGTATTCATCC
ACAATTTTAAAAGAAAAGGGGGGATTGGGGGGTACAGTGCAGGGGAAAGAATAGTAGACATAATAGCAAC
AGACATACAAACTAAAGAATTACAAAAACAAATTACAAAAATTCAAAATTTTCGGGTTTATTACAGGGAC
AGCAGAGATCCACTTTGGCGCCGGCTCGAGGGGGCCCGGGTGCAAAGATGGATAAAGTTTTAAACAGAGA
GGAATCTTTGCAGCTAATGGACCTTCTAGGTCTTGAAAGGAGTGGGAATTGGCTCCGGTGCCCGTCAGTG
GGCAGAGCGC
